>Addgene plasmid #89069 | pJK148-Pnmt41-GBP-mCherry(C)-leu1+ | depositor full sequence | sequence record 172773 | pJK148-Pnmt41-GBP-mCherry(C)-leu1+ sequence 8540 bps
TCGCGCGTTTCGGTGATGACGGTGAAAACCTCTGACACATGCAGCTCCCGGAGACGGTCACAGCTTGTCT
GTAAGCGGATGCCGGGAGCAGACAAGCCCGTCAGGGCGCGTCAGCGGGTGTTGGCGGGTGTCGGGGCTGG
CTTAACTATGCGGCATCAGAGCAGATTGTACTGAGAGTGCACCATACGATATCCCAATCTGTAGTATAAA
AAGTGCAACAGTGTTGAGTTTCCCGAAACCAGGCATTTTTGCGGTAGGGTCTGAAACTTTCACGAAACCA
TTTCACAACAAAACTTCTTCAACAACATGTGTGCAAAGAAAATCGTCGTCTTACCAGGAGACCATATTGG
CCCTGAAATTGTTGCTTCTGCCTTGGAGGTTTTGAAAGTCGTTGAGAAGAAGCGACCTGAGTTAAAACTC
GAGTTTGAAGAACACAAGATTGGAGGTGCCTCTATTGATGCCTATGGAACCCCTTTGACTGACGAGACTG
TGAAGGCTTGTTTGGAAGCTGACGGTGTTCTTTTGGGTGCCGTTGGTGGTCCTGAATGGACCAACCCCAA
TTGTCGTCCTGAGCAAGGTTTATTGAAGCTTCGTAAGAGTATGGGTGTTTGGGCCAACCTTCGACCTTGC
AACTTTGCCAGCAAGTCTTTAGTCAAGTACAGCCCTTTGAAGCCTGAAATCGTTGAAGGTGTCGATTTTT
GTGTTGTACGAGAACTTACTGGAGGTTGTTACTTTGGTGAGCGCACTGAGGACAACGGATCGGGTTATGC
TATGGACACTTGGCCTTACAGTTTGGAAGAAGTTTCTCGTATTGCTCGTTTGGCTGCTTGGTTAGCTGAA
ACTTCCAACCCTCCTGCTCCCGTCACATTACTCGACAAAGCTAATGTTTTGGCAACTTCTCGTCTTTGGC
GCAAGACTGTAGCTAAGATTTTTAAGGAGGAATATCCTCACCTTACCTTAAAAAACCAGCTCATTGACTC
CGCAGCCATGCTTTTGGTCAAGAGCCCTCGTACACTTAACGGTGTTGTTTTGACTGACAACTTGTTTGGT
GACATTATTTCAGATGAGGCTTCTGTCATTCCTGGTAGCTTGGGCCTTTTGCCTTCTGCCTCCCTTTCCG
GTGTGGTAGGAAAATCAGAAGAAAAGGTTCATTGTTTGGTTGAGCCCATTCACGGTAGCGCTCCCGATAT
CGCTGGTAAGGGCATTGTTAATCCTGTTGGTACAATTTTATCTGCTTCCCTTCTCCTTCGTTATGGTTTG
AATGCTCCTAAGGAGGCTGAAGCTATCGAAGCCGCCGTACGCAAGGTCTTGGATGATACTTCAATTGGTG
GACGTGGTCTTTATACTCGCGATTTGGGAGGTGAGGCTTCTACCGCTGATATTACTAAGGCTGTTGTTGA
AGAACTTGAAAAAATTTTGTAATAGGGTTTAATGTAGAATAAATTCACATGATTTGATTTGACCTAATTT
TTATTGATTAATTGTGTCGCATATTTATTATCGTTAAAAATGCAATTGACAAAAGCGTAAATTTTAAGGC
TCTAATGTTTTTTCTTTTGGTATGTTATAGTCAAGCAAAGATGTATTAAGTTGCAAAAGCATGGAATTGA
TTTACGACATCCGTTCAACTTTATGACCGAGTTGTCGCTGTGTACTTACTCTTTTTTTACTATGAAAAGT
TTCAAACATAATATCATTAATTATTTCTTTTTAAACGAAGTAACCTGTAACATAAATAATAGGGGAAAAG
AAGAAAAAAACCATAAAAATTCGAGAATCGTAACAATTATTATTGTAACGATGACAACCCGATTCTTTGA
GAGAGCCAGAGACATGACTTTTGCATTACCGTAATTGGTTTCTACTTATGAATTGTAAACTTGTGTAGGG
AATTTCATCCACCAGCTATCGCGGGCTGCTCTCTGCATCAGTGTTAGCACATTTTATATTAATGAAGATT
TTGCTATGCAAAATACGTAAATTTCTGGCGCGATATATTTTTATCAAACGAACATGACTATCCTTTCCAC
TTTGATGGTTCGCAAGTATTTTGATTTGTATTAAATGCACATCTAACAAGCCATTTCGCCCAAAATCACC
AACTGGCACATGTACCCAACCAGTTAGGTTCCTCGACTTGAACTGTTGTAACAATTTCCAAATCTTGAAA
CCCTGTCCCAGCTGATATTCGCAAAGTACTGGGAGTATAAGATTCATCAAGGGTGTATTGAAGGTACATA
CTCACATACTTAATCGATGCGGTGTGAAATACCGCACAGATGCGTAAGGAGAAAATACCGCATCAGGAAA
TTGTAAACGTTAATATTTTGTTAAAATTCGCGTTAAATTTTTGTTAAATCAGCTCATTTTTTAACCAATA
GGCCGAAATCGGCAAAATCCCTTATAAATCAAAAGAATAGACCGAGATAGGGT
[37 nt withheld, positions 2434-2470]
AAAGAACGTGGACTCCAACGTCAAAGG
[49 nt withheld, positions 2498-2546]
T
[91 nt withheld, positions 2548-2638]
G
[124 nt withheld, positions 2640-2763]
CGCGCCATTCGCCATTCAGGCTGCGCAACTGTTGGGAAGGGCGATCGCGGTGCGGGCCTCTTCGCTATTA
CGCCAGCTGGCGAAAGGGGGATGTGCTGCAAGGCGATTAAGTTGGGTAACGCCAGGGTTTTCCCAGTCAC
GACGTTGTAAAACGACGGCCAGTGAGCGCGCGTAATACGACTCACTATAGGGCGAATTGGCTGCAGGTCG
ATCGACTCTAGAGGATCAGAAAATTATCGCCATAAAAGACAGAATAAGTCATCAGCGGTTGTTTCATTTC
CTATATTTTTTTTTTATTTTTTTATTTTTTAATAAGGGAAAATTTAACGTCTAAGGATACAGAAGATTGT
TAGCACATTAAAGTAATAAAGGCTTAAGTAGTAAGTGCCTTAGCATGTTATTGTATTTCAAAGGACATAA
TCTAAAATAATAACAATATCATTTCTCACAAGTTATTCAATTTTCTTTTTTTTTTCTAATAATATCAAGA
ATGTATTATTTGTTTGACATAAGTCAACTAATTTATTTAATATGCTGGATTAATCTTGCAGACATGTAAA
TTAACAAGTTTTAGTCAAATAACGTTGAAGTTTCAATGAACTCAAATAATTTCTCTTTTTTTTTATATAA
CCATAAGTCTAATCTGATTTATATTTTCCGCAGGGATCAACTGAAGTTATGACATTTGGATTGGATCACT
TATAACCTTGGTCGCCAAATAATACAAAAATCAGCGTTATAAAACAAAGAAGGTTTTTGTTAAGAAATTA
ATCCTCTTTCTTGATAAGAAAGTTGAACCGAAATTGCAGATACTGATATATGAAAATAATACCCACAATT
TTGGGAATAGCGCAAGCCTCAATTTAAACAATAGGTGAGGACACATGATAATGACCTCAATGATTGTTAG
AAGAAAAGAGCCTCATTACAAAATCGAAAAATGAATGGTTGGGTACAAGTTTCCAAAACATGGTAAAGTG
GACTTTGCGTATGAGACGTAAATAGAAAAAAACACTTGTTATATGTTTTCTAGAATTATTGTTGTCTCTT
TATGGTTGGATGATGCAAAATAGTAATTTCGGTTAGTTGCTGTAAAACACCACGAGACAAATAGATATGG
ATATTTATTAAATCAGGAAAAACGTAACTCTCGGCTACTGGATGGTTCAGTCACCCAACGATTACTGGGG
AGAGAAAACAGGGCAAAAGCAAAGCTTAAAGGAATCCGATTGTCATTCGGCAATGTGCAGCGAAACTAAA
AACCGGATAATGGACCTGTTAATCGAAACATTGAAGATAAAGGAAGAGGAATCCTGGCATATCATCAATT
GAATAAGTTGAATTAATTATTTCAATCTCATTCTCACTTTCTGACTTATAGTCGCTTTGTTAAATCATAT
GTCGACATGGTACCAGATCTCTCGAGGATCCATGGCTGATGTCCAACTGGTGGAGTCTGGTGGCGCTTTG
GTGCAGCCAGGTGGCTCTCTGCGTTTGTCCTGTGCCGCTTCTGGCTTCCCAGTGAACCGCTATTCCATGC
GCTGGTATCGCCAGGCTCCAGGCAAAGAGCGTGAGTGGGTAGCCGGTATGTCCAGCGCGGGTGATCGTAG
CTCCTATGAAGACTCCGTGAAGGGCCGTTTCACCATCAGCCGTGACGATGCCCGTAACACGGTGTATCTG
CAAATGAACAGCTTGAAACCTGAAGATACGGCCGTGTATTACTGTAATGTGAACGTGGGCTTCGAGTATT
GGGGCCAAGGCACCCAGGTCACCGTCTCCTCTAGCATGGTGAGCAAGGGCGAGGAGGATAACATGGCCAT
CATCAAGGAGTTCATGCGCTTCAAGGTGCACATGGAGGGCTCCGTGAACGGCCACGAGTTCGAGATCGAG
GGCGAGGGCGAGGGCCGCCCCTATGAGGGCACCCAGACCGCCAAGCTGAAGGTGACCAAGGGTGGCCCCC
TGCCCTTCGCCTGGGACATCCTGTCCCCTCAGTTCATGTACGGCTCCAAGGCCTACGTGAAGCACCCCGC
CGACATCCCCGACTACTTGAAGCTGTCCTTCCCCGAGGGCTTCAAGTGGGAGCGCGTGATGAACTTCGAG
GACGGCGGCGTGGTGACCGTGACCCAGGACTCCTCCCTGCAGGACGGCGAGTTCATCTACAAGGTGAAGC
TGCGCGGCACCAACTTCCCCTCCGACGGCCCCGTAATGCAGAAGAAGACAATGGGCTGGGAGGCCTCCTC
CGAGCGGATGTACCCCGAGGACGGCGCCCTGAAGGGCGAGATCAAGCAGAGGCTGAAGCTGAAGGACGGT
GGCCACTACGACGCTGAGGTCAAGACCACCTACAAGGCCAAGAAGCCCGTGCAGCTGCCCGGCGCCTACA
ACGTCAACATCAAGTTGGACATCACCTCTCACAACGAGGACTACACCATCGTGGAACAGTACGAACGCGC
CGAGGGCCGCCACTCCACCGGCGCCATGGACGAGCTGTACAAGTAACCATGGGGTAAAAGGAATGTCTCC
CTTGCCAGTACTGCTAGGGTTTTTCTTTCAAACTATGGAAGCCCATTCAAGCTGCATATTACGATTTTGT
TTTTCGCTTTTAGAAAGTGGTTTAGATGAGATAATAGAAAAATTCTTGATCTCCGACAACGAGTACTTTT
ATTTTTTTTGCTAATCACTTTACTCAATATTAGCTCGAAATCGTAGAAACGTAGACGGGTGCGGGATACC
GAGTGGTGTAGTTAAGAATTTTTATAAACCACGTGGCCCAAAAATATGAACCCAAAACGTTTATACATGA
GTATACTTTAAGAAGGCTATACCCCTTCGTGTTAGATGTAGTTTTAGCTACCCAACCCGAGTCTATGAGC
TTGACTTCAGATGTAGAAGGCATTAAATCGTTTTGAATATTAATTAAAAAACGATGAAAATTAAATATTT
AAAAGCAATCATACGCTGAAAATTTAGTGCTGTGGCTAATCCTTCAACATGGAAATGCCATAAAAGTGAC
TTTGACAAAAAAAAAAGTATATACAGGTAGTAAACTCATCTACTTCATTGACTTTGTTTACAGCATGTGG
AAGGAGGAATATTTATTGCTAAATCGTAGTTTAACATTCAATAAGTAATACTATTGAAATTCGACAAGAT
TGGCCGCATGGATGAAAAAGAGGCATTTTGCTTTGGGAGAATTAGTTCAAATTAGAACTGAAAAAAAAAA
CTTTACGAGGCAAAAATGTCGGATTGAGATCGTAAAAGTTCGCTCGTCGTCTTTTGCTTTGTGATTGTTT
TCATGGATACATCTTGCTGGATATTTAAATTTTAGTACTATGTATAAGATATTCTATAAATGTTTTATCA
CCCAAACCTGTTAGCGCCTTCTTAATTCTATTCAATCTGGCTTTTGCTCTGAGACTACTTCTTGGACTTT
CACTACTTGTTAGTTATACGGAATTTGTGTAATTAGAAGTGAAATAATCCTTTCTATTAGTAATGCGAGC
TCCGCAGCTTTTGTTCCCTTTAGTGAGGGTTAATTGCGCGCTTGGCGTAATCATGGTCATAGCTGTTTCC
TGTGTGAAATTGTTATCCGCTCACAATTCCACACAACATAGGAGCCGGAAGCATAAAGTGTAAAGCCTGG
GGTGCCTAATGAGTGAGGTAACTCACATTAATTGCGTTGCGCTCACTGCCCGCTTTCCAGTCGGGAAACC
TGTCGTGCCAGCTGCATTAATGAATCGGCCAACGCGCGGGGAGAGGCGGTTTGCGTATTGGGCGCTCTTC
CGCTTCCTCGCTCACTGACTCGCTGCGCTCGGTCGTTCGGCTGCGGCGAGCGGTATCAGCTCACTCAAAG
GCGGTAATACGGTTATCCACAGAATCAGGGGATAACGCAGGAAAGAACATGTGAGCAAAAGGCCAGCAAA
AGGCCAGGAACCGTAAAAAGGCCGCGTTGCTGGCGTTTTTCCATAGGCTCGGCCCCCCTGACGAGCATCA
CAAAAATCGACGCTCAAGTCAGAGGTGGCGAAACCCGACAGGACTATAAAGATACCAGGCGTTCCCCCCT
GGAAGCTCCCTCGTGCGCTCTCCTGTTCCGACCCTGCCGCTTACCGGATACCTGTCCGCCTTTCTCCCTT
CGGGAAGCGTGGCGCTTTCTCAATGCTCACGCTGTAGGTATCTCAGTTCGGTGTAGGTCGTTCGCTCCAA
GCTGGGCTGTGTGCACGAACCCCCCGTTCAGCCCGACCGCTGCGCCTTATCCGGTAACTATCGTCTTGAG
TCCAACCCGGTAAGACACGACTTATCGCCACTGGCAGCAGCCACTGGTAACAGGATTAGCAGAGCGAGGT
ATGTAGGCGGTGCTACAGAGTTCTTGAAGTGGTGGCCTAACTACGGCTACACTAGAAGGACAGTATTTGG
TATCTGCGCTCTGCTGAAGCCAGTTACCTTCGGAAAAAGAGTTGGTAGCTCTTGATCCGGCAAACAAACC
ACCGCTGGTAGCGGTGGTTTTTTTGTTTGCAAGCAGCAGATTACGCGCAGAAAAAAAGGATCTCAAGAAG
ATCCTTTGATCTTTTCTACGGGGTCTGACGCTCAGTGGAACGAAAACTCACGTTAAGGGATTTTGGTCAT
GAGATTATCAAAAAGGATCTTCACCTAGATCCTTTTAAATTAAAAATGAAGTTTTAAATCAATCTAAAGT
ATATATGAGTAAACTTGGTCTGACAGTTACCAATGCTTAATCAGTGAGGCACCTATCTCAGCGATCTGTC
TATTTCGTTCATCCATAGTTGCCTGACTGCCCGTCGTGTAGATAACTACGATACGGGAGGGCTTACCATC
TGGCCCCAGTGCTGCAATGATACCGCGAGACCCACGCTCACCGGCTCCAGATTTATCAGCAATAAACCAG
CCAGCCGGAAGGGCCGAGCGCAGAAGTGGTCCTGCAACTTTATCCGCCTCCATCCAGTCTATTAATTGTT
GCCGGGAAGCTAGAGTAAGTAGTTCGCCAGTTAATAGTTTGCGCAACGTTGTTGCCATTGCTACAGGCAT
CGTGGTGTCACGCTCGTCGTTTGGTATGGCTTCATTCAGCTCCGGTTCCCAACGATCAAGGCGAGTTACA
TGATCCCCCATGTTGTGAAAAAAAGCGGTTAGCTCCTTCGGTCCTCCGATCGTTGTCAGAAGTAAGTTGG
CCGCAGTGTTATCACTCATGGTTATGGCAGCACTGCATAATTCTCTTACTGTCATGCCATCCGTAAGATG
CTTTTCTGTGACTGGTGAGTACTCAACCAAGTCATTCTGAGAATAGTGTATGCGGCGACCGAGTTGCTCT
TGCCCGGCGTCAATACGGGATAATACCGCGCCACATAGCAGAACTTTAAAAGTGCTCATCATTGGAAAAC
GTTCTTCGGGGCGAAAACTCTCAAGGATCTTACCGCTGTTGAGATCCAGTTCGATGTAACCCACTCGTGC
ACCCAACTGATCTTCAGCATCTTTTACTTTCACCAGCGTTTCTGGGTGAGCAAAAACAGGAAGGCAAAAT
GCCGCAAAAAAGGGAATAAGGGCGACACGGAAATGTTGAATACTCATACTCTTCCTTTTTCAATATTATT
GAAGCATTTATCAGGGTTATTGTCTCATGAGCGGATACATATTTGAATGTATTTAGAAAAATAAACAAAT
AGGGGTTCCGCGCACATTTCCCCGAAAAGTGCCACCTGACGTCTAAGAAACCATTATTATCATGACATTA
ACCTATAAAAATAGGCGTATCACGAGGCCCTTTCGTC
Features (pLannotate 1.2.2; 19 found; start..end, strand, type, name):
    137..186     +  misc_feature   bom (fragment): basis of mobility region from pBR322
    307..1419    +  CDS            leu1: LEU3_SCHPO - Experimental evidence at protein level: Swiss-Prot protein existence level 1. Catalyzes the oxidation of 3-carboxy-2-hydroxy-4- methylpentanoate (3-isopropylmalate) to 3-carboxy-4-methyl-2- oxopentanoate. The product decarboxylates to 4-methyl-2 oxopentanoate. From Schizosaccharomyces pombe (strain 972 / ATCC 24843) (Fission yeast).
   1849..2178    -  CDS            apc10 (fragment): APC10_SCHPO - Experimental evidence at protein level: Swiss-Prot protein existence level 1. Component of the anaphase-promoting complex/cyclosome (APC/C), a cell cycle-regulated E3 ubiquitin-protein ligase complex that controls progression through mitosis and the G1 phase of the cell cycle. The APC/C is thought to confer substrate specificity and, in the presence of ubiquitin-conjugating E2 enzymes, it catalyzes the formation of protein-ubiquitin conjugates that are subsequently degraded by the 26S proteasome. Acts as a positive regulator of the anaphase promoting complex (APC)-cyclosome. Invo
   2257..2307    +  misc_feature   bom (fragment): basis of mobility region from pBR322
   2308..2763    -  rep_origin     f1 ori (sequence partly withheld): f1 bacteriophage origin of replication; arrow indicates direction of (+) strand synthesis
   2771..2928    -  CDS            lacZα (fragment): LacZα fragment of β-galactosidase; lacZ fragment
   2936..2954    +  promoter       T7 promoter: promoter for bacteriophage T7 RNA polymerase
   3000..4160    +  promoter       nmt1 P41 promoter: mutant nmt1 promoter from Schizosaccharomyces pombe, conferring medium strength thiamine-repressible expression
   4156..4542    +  CDS            vsfGFP-0 (fragment): vsfGFP-0 is a basic (constitutively fluorescent) green fluorescent protein published in 2015, derived from Aequorea victoria. It has low acid sensitivity.
   4549..5256    +  CDS            mCherry: mCherry is a basic (constitutively fluorescent) red fluorescent protein published in 2004, derived from Discosoma sp.. It is reported to be a very rapidly-maturing monomer with low acid sensitivity.
   6280..6298    -  promoter       T3 promoter: promoter for bacteriophage T3 RNA polymerase
   6343..6359    -  protein_bind   lac operator: The lac repressor binds to the lac operator to inhibit transcription in E. coli. This inhibition can be relieved by adding lactose or isopropyl-β-D-thiogalactopyranoside (IPTG). lac repressor encoded by lacI
   6367..6397    -  promoter       lac promoter: promoter for the E. coli lac operon
   6412..6433    -  protein_bind   CAP binding site: CAP binding activates transcription in the presence of cAMP. E. coli catabolite activator protein
   6446..6538    -  CDS            lacI (fragment): lac repressor; lacI; The lac repressor binds to the lac operator to inhibit transcription in E. coli. This inhibition can be relieved by adding lactose or isopropyl-β-D-thiogalactopyranoside (IPTG).
   6721..7309    -  rep_origin     ori: high-copy-number ColE1/pMB1/pBR322/pUC origin of replication
   7480..8340    -  CDS            AmpR: β-lactamase; bla; confers resistance to ampicillin, carbenicillin, and related antibiotics
   8341..8445    -  promoter       AmpR promoter: bla
   8540..35      +  CDS            rop (fragment) (across the origin): Rop protein, which maintains plasmids at low copy number; rop
