>Addgene plasmid #89069 | pJK148-Pnmt41-GBP-mCherry(C)-leu1+ | addgene full sequence | sequence record 182259 | Addgene NGS Result
TCGCGCGTTTCGGTGATGACGGTGAAAACCTCTGACACATGCAGCTCCCGGAGACGGTCACAGCTTGTCT
GTAAGCGGATGCCGGGAGCAGACAAGCCCGTCAGGGCGCGTCAGCGGGTGTTGGCGGGTGTCGGGGCTGG
CTTAACTATGCGGCATCAGAGCAGATTGTACTGAGAGTGCACCATACGATATCCCAATCTGTAGTATAAA
AAGTGCAACAGTGTTGAGTTTCCCGAAACCAGGCATTTTTGCGGTAGGGTCTGAAACTTTCACGAAACCA
TTTCACAACAAAACTTCTTCAACAACATGTGTGCAAAGAAAATCGTCGTCTTACCAGGAGACCATATTGG
CCCTGAAATTGTTGCTTCTGCCTTGGAGGTTTTGAAAGTCGTTGAGAAGAAGCGACCTGAGTTAAAACTC
GAGTTTGAAGAACACAAGATTGGAGGTGCCTCTATTGATGCCTATGGAACCCCTTTGACTGACGAGACTG
TGAAGGCTTGTTTGGAAGCTGACGGTGTTCTTTTGGGTGCCGTTGGTGGTCCTGAATGGACCAACCCCAA
TTGTCGTCCTGAGCAAGGTTTATTGAAGCTTCGTAAGAGTATGGGTGTTTGGGCCAACCTTCGACCTTGC
AACTTTGCCAGCAAGTCTTTAGTCAAGTACAGCCCTTTGAAGCCTGAAATCGTTGAAGGTGTCGATTTTT
GTGTTGTACGAGAACTTACTGGAGGTTGTTACTTTGGTGAGCGCACTGAGGACAACGGATCGGGTTATGC
TATGGACACTTGGCCTTACAGTTTGGAAGAAGTTTCTCGTATTGCTCGTTTGGCTGCTTGGTTAGCTGAA
ACTTCCAACCCTCCTGCTCCCGTCACATTACTCGACAAAGCTAATGTTTTGGCAACTTCTCGTCTTTGGC
GCAAGACTGTAGCTAAGATTTTTAAGGAGGAATATCCTCACCTTACCTTAAAAACCAGCTCATTGACTCC
GCAGCCATGCTTTTGGTCAAGAGCCCTCGTACACTTAACGGTGTTGTTTTGACTGACAACTTGTTTGGTG
ACATTATTTCAGATGAGGCTTCTGTCATTCCTGGTAGCTTGGGCCTTTTGCCTTCTGCCTCCCTTTCCGG
TGTGGTAGGAAAATCAGAAGAAAAGGTTCATTGTTTGGTTGAGCCCATTCACGGTAGCGCTCCCGATATC
GCTGGCAAGGGCATTGTTAATCCTGTTGGTACAATTTTATCTGCTTCCCTTCTCCTTCGTTATGGTTTGA
ATGCTCCTAAGGAGGCTGAAGCTATCGAAGCCGCCGTACGCAAGGTCTTGGATGATACTTCAATTGGTGG
ACGTGGTCTTTATACTCGCGATTTGGGAGGTGAGGCTTCTACCGCTGATATTACTAAGGCTGTTGTTGAA
GAACTTGAAAAAATTTTGTAATAGGGTTTAATGTAGAATAAATTCACATGATTTGATTTGACCTAATTTT
TATTGATTAATTGTGTCGCATATTTATTATCGTTAAAAATGCAATTGACAAAAGCGTAAATTTTAAGGCT
CTAATGTTTTTTCTTTTGGTATGTTATAGTCAAGCAAAGATGTATTAAGTTGCAAAAGCATGGAATTGAT
TTACGACATCCGTTCAACTTTATGACCGAGTTGTCGCTGTGTACTTACTCTTTTTTTACTATGAAAAGTT
TCAAACATAATATCATTAATTATTTCTTTTTAAACGAAGTAACTTGTAACATAAATAATAGGGGAAAAGA
AGAAAAAAACCATAAAAATTCGAGAACGTAACAATTATTATTGTAACGATGACAACCCGATTCTTTGAGA
GAGCCAGAGACATGACTTTTGCATTACCGTAATTGGTTTCTACTTATGAATTGTAAACTTGTGTAGGGAA
TTTCATCCACAGCTATCGCGGGCTGCTCTCTGCATCAGTGTTAGCACATTTTATATTAATGAAGATTTTG
CTATGCAAAATACGTACATTTCTGGCGCATATATTTTTATCAAACGAACATGACTATCCTTTCCACTTTG
ATGGTTCGCAAGTATTTTGATTTGTATTAAATGCACATCTAACAAGCCATTTCGCCCAAAATCACCAACT
GGCACATGTACCCAACCAGTTAGTTCCTCGACTTGAACTGTTGTAACAATTTCCAAATCTTGAAACCCTG
TCCCAGCTGATATTCGCAAAGTACTGGGAGTATAAGATTCATCAAGGGTGTATTGAAGGTACATACTCAC
ATACTTAATCGATGCGGTGTGAAATACCGCACAGATGCGTAAGGAGAAAATACCGCATCAGGAAATTGTA
AGCGTTAATATTTTGTTAAAATTCGCGTTAAATTTTTGTTAAATCAGCTCATTTTTTAACCAATAGGCCG
AAATCGGCAAAATCCCTTATAAATCAAAAGAATAGACCGAGATAGGGT
[37 nt withheld, positions 2429-2465]
AAAGAACGTGGACTCCAACGTCAAAGG
[49 nt withheld, positions 2493-2541]
T
[91 nt withheld, positions 2543-2633]
G
[124 nt withheld, positions 2635-2758]
CCATTCGCCATTCAGGCTGCGCAACTGTTGGGAAGGGCGATCGGTGCGGGCCTCTTCGCTATTACGCCAG
CTGGCGAAAGGGGGATGTGCTGCAAGGCGATTAAGTTGGGTAACGCCAGGGTTTTCCCAGTCACGACGTT
GTAAAACGACGGCCAGTGAGCGCGCGTAATACGACTCACTATAGGGCGAATTGGCTGCAGGTCGATCGAC
TCTAGAGGATCAGAAAATTATCGCCATAAAAGACAGAATAAGTCATCAGCGGTTGTTTCATTTCCTATAT
TTTTTTTTTATTTTTTTATTTTTTAATAAGGGAAAATTTAACGTCTAAGGATACAGAAGATTGTTAGCAC
ATTAAAGTAATAAAGGCTTAAGTAGTAAGTGCCTTAGCATGTTATTGTATTTCAAAGGACATAATCTAAA
ATAATAACAATATCATTTCTCACAAGTTATTCAATTTTCTTTTTTTTTTCTAATAATATCAAGAATGTAT
TATTTGTTTGACATAAGTCAACTAATTTATTTAATATGCTGGATTAATCTTGCAGACATGTAAATTAACA
AGTTTTAGTCAAATAACGTTGAAGTTTCAATGAACTCAAATAATTTCTCTTTTTTTTTATATAACCATAA
TCTGATTTATATTTTCCGCAGGGATCAACTGAAGTTATGACATTTGGATTGGATCACTTATAACCTTGGT
CGCCAAATAATACAAAAATCAGCGTTATAAAACAAAGAAGGTTTTTGTTAAGAAATTAATCCTCTTTCTT
GATAAGAAAGTTGAACCGAAATTGCAGATACTGATATATGAAAATAATACCCACAATTTTGGGAATAGCG
CAAGCCTCAATTTAAACAATAGGTGAGGACACATGATAATGACCTCAATGATTGTTAGAAGAAAAGAGCC
TCATTACAAAATCGAAAAATGAATGGTTGGGTACAAGTTTCCAAAACATGGTAAAGTGGACTTTGCGTAT
GAGACGTAAATAGAAAAAAACACTTGTTATATGTTTTCTAGAATTATTGTTGTCTCTTTATGGTTGGATG
ATGCAAAATAGTAATTTCGGTTAGTTGCTGTAAAACACCACGAGACAAATAGATATGGATATTTATTAAA
TCAGGAAAAACGTAACTCTCGGCTACTGGATGGTTCAGTCACCCAACGATTACTGGGGAGAGAAAACAGG
GCAAAAGCAAAGCTTAAAGGAATCCGATTGTCATTCGGCAATGTGCAGCGAAACTAAAAACCGGATAATG
GACCTGTTAATCGAAACATTGAAGATAAAGGAAGAGGAATCCTGGCATATCATCAATTGAATAAGTTGAA
TTAATTATTTCAATCTCATTCTCACTTTCTGACTTATAGTCGCTTTGTTAAATCATATGTCGACATGGTA
CCAGATCTCTCGAGGATCCATGGCTGATGTCCAACTGGTGGAGTCTGGTGGCGCTTTGGTGCAGCCAGGT
GGCTCTCTGCGTTTGTCCTGTGCCGCTTCTGGCTTCCCAGTGAACCGCTATTCCATGCGCTGGTATCGCC
AGGCTCCAGGCAAAGAGCGTGAGTGGGTAGCCGGTATGTCCAGCGCGGGTGATCGTAGCTCCTATGAAGA
CTCCGTGAAGGGCCGTTTCACCATCAGCCGTGACGATGCCCGTAACACGGTGTATCTGCAAATGAACAGC
TTGAAACCTGAAGATACGGCCGTGTATTACTGTAATGTGAACGTGGGCTTCGAGTATTGGGGCCAAGGCA
CCCAGGTCACCGTCTCCTCTAGCATGGTGAGCAAGGGCGAGGAGGATAACATGGCCATCATCAAGGAGTT
CATGCGCTTCAAGGTGCACATGGAGGGCTCCGTGAACGGCCACGAGTTCGAGATCGAGGGCGAGGGCGAG
GGCCGCCCCTATGAGGGCACCCAGACCGCCAAGCTGAAGGTGACCAAGGGTGGCCCCCTGCCCTTCGCCT
GGGACATCCTGTCCCCTCAGTTCATGTACGGCTCCAAGGCCTACGTGAAGCACCCCGCCGACATCCCCGA
CTACTTGAAGCTGTCCTTCCCCGAGGGCTTCAAGTGGGAGCGCGTGATGAACTTCGAGGACGGCGGCGTG
GTGACCGTGACCCAGGACTCCTCCCTGCAGGACGGCGAGTTCATCTACAAGGTGAAGCTGCGCGGCACCA
ACTTCCCCTCCGACGGCCCCGTAATGCAGAAGAAGACAATGGGCTGGGAGGCCTCCTCCGAGCGGATGTA
CCCCGAGGACGGCGCCCTGAAGGGCGAGATCAAGCAGAGGCTGAAGCTGAAGGACGGTGGCCACTACGAC
GCTGAGGTCAAGACCACCTACAAGGCCAAGAAGCCCGTGCAGCTGCCCGGCGCCTACAACGTCAACATCA
AGTTGGACATCACCTCTCACAACGAGGACTACACCATCGTGGAACAGTACGAACGCGCCGAGGGCCGCCA
CTCCACCGGCGCCATGGACGAGCTGTACAAGTAACCATGGGGTAAAAGGAATGTCTCCCTTGCCAGTACT
GCTAGGGTTTTTCTTTCAAACTATGGAAGCCCATTCAAGCTGCATATTACGATTTTGTTTTTCGCTTTTA
GAAAGTGGTTTAGATGAGATAATAGAAAAATTCTTGATCTCCGACAACGAGTACTTTTATTTTTTTTGCT
AATCACTTTACTCAATATTAGCTCGAAATCGTAGAAACGTAGACGGGTGCGGGATACCGAGTGGTGTAGT
TAAGAATTTTTATAAACCACGTGGCCCAAAAATATGAACCCAAAACGTTTATACATGAGTATACTTTAAG
AAGGCTATACCCCTTCGTGTTAGATGTAGTTTTAGCTACCCAACCCGAGTCTATGAGCTTGACTTCAGAT
GTAGAAGGCATTAAATCGTTTTGAATATTAATTAAAAAACGATGAAAATTAAATATTTAAAAGCAATCAT
ACGCTGAAAATTTAGTGCTGTGGCTAATCCTTCAACATGGAAATGCCATAAAAGTGACTTTGACAAAAAA
AAAAGTATATACAGGTAGTAAACTCATCTACTTCATTGACTTTGTTTACAGCATGTGGAAGGAGGAATAT
TTATTGCTAAATCGTAGTTTAACATTCAATAAGTAATACTATTGAAATTCGACAAGATTGGCCGCATGGA
TGAAAAAGAGGCATTTTGCTTTGGGAGAATTAGTCCAAATTAGAACTGAAAAAAAAAACTTTACGAGGCA
AAAATGTCGGATTGAGATCGTAAAAGTTCGCTCGTCGTCTTTTGCTTTGTGATTGTTTTCATGGATACAT
CTTGCTGGATATTTAAATTTTAGTACTATGTATAAGATATTCTATAAATGTTTTATCACCCAAACCTGTT
AGCGCCTTCTTAATTCTATTCAATCTGGCTTTTGCTCTGAGACTACTTCTTGGACTTTCACTACTTGTTA
GTTATACGGAATTTGTGTAATTAGAAGTGAAATAATCCTTTCTATTAGTAATGCGAGCTCCGCAGCTTTT
GTTCCCTTTAGTGAGGGTTAATTGCGCGCTTGGCGTAATTATGGTCATAGCTGTTTCCTGTGTGAAATTG
TTATCCGCTCACAATTCCACACAACATACGAGCCGGAAGCATAAAGTGTAAAGCCTGGGGTGCCTAATGA
GTGAGCTAACTCACATTAATTGCGTTGCGCCCACTGCCCGCTTTCCAGTCGGGAAACCTGTCGTGCCAGC
TGCATTAATGAATCGGCCAACGCGCGGGGAGAGGCGGTTTGCGTATTGGGCGCTCTTCCGCTTCCTCGCT
CACTGACTCGCTGCGCTCGGTCGTTCGGCTGCGGCGAGCGGTATCAGCTCACTCAAAGGCGGTAATACGG
TTATCCACAGAATCAGGGGATAACGCAGGAAAGAACATGTGAGCAAAAGGCCAGCAAAAGGCCAGGAACC
GTAAAAAGGCCGCGTTGCTGGCGTTTTTCCATAGGCTCCGCCCCCCTGACGAGCATCACAAAAATCGACG
CTCAAGTCAGAGGTGGCGAAACCCGACAGGACTATAAAGATACCAGGCGTTTCCCCCTGGAAGCTCCCTC
GTGCGCTCTCCTGTTCCGACCCTGCCGCTTACCGGATACCTGTCCGCCTTTCTCCCTTCGGGAAGCGTGG
CGCTTTCTCATAGCTCACGCTGTAGGTATCTCAGTTCGGTGTAGGTCGTTCGCTCCAAGCTGGGCTGTGT
GCACGAACCCCCCGTTCAGCCCGACCGCTGCGCCTTATCCGGTAACTATCGTCTTGAGTCCAACCCGGTA
AGACACGACTTATCGCCACTGGCAGCAGCCACTGGTAACAGGATTAGCAGAGCGAGGTATGTAGGCGGTG
CTACAGAGTTCTTGAAGTGGTGGCCTAACTACGGCTACACTAGAAGAACAGTATTTGGTATCTGCGCTCT
GCTGAAGCCAGTTACCTTCGGAAAAAGAGTTGGTAGCTCTTGATCCGGCAAACAAACCACCGCTGGTAGC
GGTGGTTTTTTTGTTTGCAAGCAGCAGATTACGCGCAGAAAAAAAGGATCTCAAGAAGATCCTTTGATCT
TTTCTACGGGGTCTGACGCTCAGTGGAACGAAAACTCACGTTAAGGGATTTTGGTCATGAGATTATCAAA
AAGGATCTTCACCTAGATCCTTTTAAATTAAAAATGAAGTTTTAAATCAATCTAAAGTATATATGAGTAA
ACTTGGTCTGACAGTTACCAATGCTTAATCAGTGAGGCACCTATCTCAGCGATCTGTCTATTTCGTTCAT
CCATAGTTGCCTGACTCCCCGTCGTGTAGATAACTACGATACGGGAGGGCTTACCATCTGGCCCCAGTGC
TGCAATGATACCGCGAGACCCACGCTCACCGGCTCCAGATTTATCAGCAATAAACCAGCCAGCCGGAAGG
GCCGAGCGCAGAAGTGGTCCTGCAACTTTATCCGCCTCCATCCAGTCTATTAATTGTTGCCGGGAAGCTA
GAGTAAGTAGTTCGCCAGTTAATAGTTTGCGCAACGTTGTTGCCATTGCTACAGGCATCGTGGTGTCACG
CTCGTCGTTTGGTATGGCTTCATTCAGCTCCGGTTCCCAACGATCAAGGCGAGTTACATGATCCCCCATG
TTGTGCAAAAAAGCGGTTAGCTCCTTCGGTCCTCCGATCGTTGTCAGAAGTAAGTTGGCCGCAGTGTTAT
CACTCATGGTTATGGCAGCACTGCATAATTCTCTTACTGTCATGCCATCCGTAAGATGCTTTTCTGTGAC
TGGTGAGTACTCAACCAAGTCATTCTGAGAATAGTGTATGCGGCGACCGAGTTGCTCTTGCCCGGCGTCA
ATACGGGATAATACCGCGCCACATAGCAGAACTTTAAAAGTGCTCATCATTGGAAAACGTTCTTCGGGGC
GAAAACTCTCAAGGATCTTACCGCTGTTGAGATCCAGTTCGATGTAACCCACTCGTGCACCCAACTGATC
TTCAGCATCTTTTACTTTCACCAGCGTTTCTGGGTGAGCAAAAACAGGAAGGCAAAATGCCGCAAAAAAG
GGAATAAGGGCGACACGGAAATGTTGAATACTCATACTCTTCCTTTTTCAATATTATTGAAGCATTTATC
AGGGTTATTGTCTCATGAGCGGATACATATTTGAATGTATTTAGAAAAATAAACAAATAGGGGTTCCGCG
CACATTTCCCCGAAAAGTGCCACCTGACGTCTAAGAAACCATTATTATCATGACATTAACCTATAAAAAT
AGGCGTATCACGAGGCCCTTTCGTC
Features (pLannotate 1.2.2; 21 found; start..end, strand, type, name):
    137..186     +  misc_feature   bom (fragment): basis of mobility region from pBR322
    307..963     +  CDS            leu1 (fragment): LEU3_SCHPO - Experimental evidence at protein level: Swiss-Prot protein existence level 1. Catalyzes the oxidation of 3-carboxy-2-hydroxy-4- methylpentanoate (3-isopropylmalate) to 3-carboxy-4-methyl-2- oxopentanoate. The product decarboxylates to 4-methyl-2 oxopentanoate. From Schizosaccharomyces pombe (strain 972 / ATCC 24843) (Fission yeast).
    957..1418    +  CDS            leu1 (fragment): LEU3_SCHPO - Experimental evidence at protein level: Swiss-Prot protein existence level 1. Catalyzes the oxidation of 3-carboxy-2-hydroxy-4- methylpentanoate (3-isopropylmalate) to 3-carboxy-4-methyl-2- oxopentanoate. The product decarboxylates to 4-methyl-2 oxopentanoate. From Schizosaccharomyces pombe (strain 972 / ATCC 24843) (Fission yeast).
   1847..1918    -  CDS            apc10 (fragment): APC10_SCHPO - Experimental evidence at protein level: Swiss-Prot protein existence level 1. Component of the anaphase-promoting complex/cyclosome (APC/C), a cell cycle-regulated E3 ubiquitin-protein ligase complex that controls progression through mitosis and the G1 phase of the cell cycle. The APC/C is thought to confer substrate specificity and, in the presence of ubiquitin-conjugating E2 enzymes, it catalyzes the formation of protein-ubiquitin conjugates that are subsequently degraded by the 26S proteasome. Acts as a positive regulator of the anaphase promoting complex (APC)-cyclosome. Invo
   1977..2252    -  CDS            apc10 (fragment): APC10_SCHPO - Experimental evidence at protein level: Swiss-Prot protein existence level 1. Component of the anaphase-promoting complex/cyclosome (APC/C), a cell cycle-regulated E3 ubiquitin-protein ligase complex that controls progression through mitosis and the G1 phase of the cell cycle. The APC/C is thought to confer substrate specificity and, in the presence of ubiquitin-conjugating E2 enzymes, it catalyzes the formation of protein-ubiquitin conjugates that are subsequently degraded by the 26S proteasome. Acts as a positive regulator of the anaphase promoting complex (APC)-cyclosome. Invo
   2252..2302    +  misc_feature   bom (fragment): basis of mobility region from pBR322
   2330..2758    -  rep_origin     f1 ori (sequence partly withheld): f1 bacteriophage origin of replication; arrow indicates direction of (+) strand synthesis
   2762..2917    -  CDS            lacZα (fragment): LacZα fragment of β-galactosidase; lacZ fragment
   2925..2943    +  promoter       T7 promoter: promoter for bacteriophage T7 RNA polymerase
   2989..4143    +  promoter       nmt1 promoter: wild-type nmt1 promoter from Schizosaccharomyces pombe, conferring strong thiamine-repressible expression
   4139..4525    +  CDS            vsfGFP-0 (fragment): vsfGFP-0 is a basic (constitutively fluorescent) green fluorescent protein published in 2015, derived from Aequorea victoria. It has low acid sensitivity.
   4532..5239    +  CDS            mCherry: mCherry is a basic (constitutively fluorescent) red fluorescent protein published in 2004, derived from Discosoma sp.. It is reported to be a very rapidly-maturing monomer with low acid sensitivity.
   6263..6281    -  promoter       T3 promoter: promoter for bacteriophage T3 RNA polymerase
   6326..6342    -  protein_bind   lac operator: The lac repressor binds to the lac operator to inhibit transcription in E. coli. This inhibition can be relieved by adding lactose or isopropyl-β-D-thiogalactopyranoside (IPTG). lac repressor encoded by lacI
   6350..6380    -  promoter       lac promoter: promoter for the E. coli lac operon
   6395..6416    -  protein_bind   CAP binding site: CAP binding activates transcription in the presence of cAMP. E. coli catabolite activator protein
   6430..6521    -  CDS            lacI (fragment): lac repressor; lacI; The lac repressor binds to the lac operator to inhibit transcription in E. coli. This inhibition can be relieved by adding lactose or isopropyl-β-D-thiogalactopyranoside (IPTG).
   6704..7292    -  rep_origin     ori: high-copy-number ColE1/pMB1/pBR322/pUC origin of replication
   7463..8323    -  CDS            AmpR: β-lactamase; bla; confers resistance to ampicillin, carbenicillin, and related antibiotics
   8324..8428    -  promoter       AmpR promoter: bla
   8523..35      +  CDS            rop (fragment) (across the origin): Rop protein, which maintains plasmids at low copy number; rop
