[The description below was written by a language model from this plasmid's Addgene catalogue record and pLannotate feature annotations shown in this document.]
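Description:
pJK148-Pnmt41-GBP-mCherry(C)-leu1+ is an empty-backbone integrating vector for Schizosaccharomyces pombe, built on pJK148. It carries no yeast replication origin in the annotated features. Instead it contains the S. pombe leu1+ gene (3-isopropylmalate dehydrogenase) along with flanking genomic sequence that includes a fragment of the neighbouring apc10 gene. This region serves as both the auxotrophic marker and the homology for targeting the plasmid to the leu1 locus. In E. coli the plasmid is maintained through a high-copy ColE1/pUC-type origin and selected with ampicillin (AmpR). Bluescript-style remnants are also present, including an f1 origin, a lacZα fragment, lac promoter/operator elements and flanking T7 and T3 promoters.

The expression cassette is driven by the nmt41 promoter, the attenuated, medium-strength version of the thiamine-repressible nmt1 promoter. The annotation of the repository's own sequencing result labels it as wild-type nmt1, whereas the depositor sequence matches the P41 variant named in the plasmid title. Downstream lies a roughly 390 bp reading frame followed by full-length mCherry. The annotation tool calls the first segment a "vsfGFP-0 fragment", which most likely reflects the GFP-binding nanobody portion of that protein and so corresponds to the GBP (GFP-binding protein) stated in the record. A gene of interest cloned between promoter and tag is expressed as a C-terminal GBP-mCherry fusion. That fusion can be followed by red fluorescence and can bind GFP-tagged proteins, allowing protein localization to be redirected in fission yeast. No terminator is annotated after mCherry.

The repository's sequencing found a 1 bp deletion in leu1+ relative to the depositor sequence, which splits the gene into two annotated fragments. It is not known to affect function.
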