Addgene plasmid #89069: pJK148-Pnmt41-GBP-mCherry(C)-leu1+
Purpose: (Empty Backbone) genomic GBP-mCherry epitope C-terminal tagging at leu1+ locus in S. pombe
Depositing lab: Quanwen Jin. Depositing organization: Xiamen University. Publication: Facile manipulation of protein localization in fission yeast through GBP-GFP binding. Chen YH, Wang GY, Hao HC, Chao CJ, Wang Y, Jin QW. J Cell Sci. 2017 Jan 12. pii: jcs.198457. doi: 10.1242/jcs.198457. PubMed 28082423.
Backbone
  Vector backbone: pJK148
  Vector type: Yeast Expression ; genomic integration in S. pombe
  Selectable markers: leu1+
  Tag / fusion protein: GBP-mCherry (C terminal on backbone)
Growth in bacteria
  Bacterial resistance: Ampicillin, 50 μg/mL
  Growth temperature: 37°C
  Growth strain: DH5alpha
  Copy number: Unknown
Gene/Insert
  Gene/Insert name: None
  Tag / fusion protein: GBP-mCherry (C terminal on backbone)
Terms and licenses: Academic/Nonprofit Terms; Industry Terms: Not Available to Industry
Depositor comments: Addgene's sequencing results found a 1 bp deletion in leu1+ compared to the depositor sequence. This change is not known to affect plasmid function.
How to cite: pJK148-Pnmt41-GBP-mCherry(C)-leu1+ was a gift from Quanwen Jin (Addgene plasmid # 89069 ; http://n2t.net/addgene:89069 ; RRID:Addgene_89069)
